>Addgene plasmid #183047 | pLenti_CMV:Flag-KaNLuc_SV40:PuroR | addgene full sequence | sequence record 359595 | Addgene NGS Result
TTCTTTCCTGCGTTATCCCCTGATTCTGTGGATAACCGTATTACCGCCTTTGAGTGAGCTGATACCGCTC
GCCGCAGCCGAACGACCGAGCGCAGCGAGTCAGTGAGCGAGGAAGCGGAAGAGCGCCCAATACGCAAACC
GCCTCTCCCCGCGCGTTGGCCGATTCATTAATGCAGCTGGCACGACAGGTTTCCCGACTGGAAAGCGGGC
AGTGAGCGCAACGCAATTAATGTGAGTTAGCTCACTCATTAGGCACCCCAGGCTTTACACTTTATGCTTC
CGGCTCGTATGTTGTGTGGAATTGTGAGCGGATAACAATTTCACACAGGAAACAGCTATGACCATGATTA
CGCCAAGCGCGCAATTAACCCTCACTAAAGGGAACAAAAGCTGGAGCTGCAAGCTTAATGTAGTCTTATG
CAATACTCTTGTAGTCTTGCAACATGGTAACGATGAGTTAGCAACATGCCTTACAAGGAGAGAAAAAGCA
CCGTGCATGCCGATTGGTGGAAGTAAGGTGGTACGATCGTGCCTTATTAGGAAGGCAACAGACGGGTCTG
ACATGGATTGGACGAACCACTGAATTGCCGCATTGCAGAGATATTGTATTTAAGTGCCTAGCTCGATACA
TAAACGGGTCTCTCTGGTTAGACCAGATCTGAGCCTGGGAGCTCTCTGGCTAACTAGGGAACCCACTGCT
TAAGCCTCAATAAAGCTTGCCTTGAGTGCTTCAAGTAGTGTGTGCCCGTCTGTTGTGTGACTCTGGTAAC
TAGAGATCCCTCAGACCCTTTTAGTCAGTGTGGAAAATCTCTAGCAGTGGCGCCCGAACAGGGACTTGAA
AGCGAAAGGGAAACCAGAGGAGCTCTCTCGACGCAGGACTCGGCTTGCTGAAGCGCGCACGGCAAGAGGC
GAGGGGCGGCGACTGGTGAGTACGCCAAAAATTTTGACTAGCGGAGGCTAGAAGGAGAGAGATGGGTGCG
AGAGCGTCAGTATTAAGCGGGGGAGAATTAGATCGCGATGGGAAAAAATTCGGTTAAGGCCAGGGGGAAA
GAAAAAATATAAATTAAAACATATAGTATGGGCAAGCAGGGAGCTAGAACGATTCGCAGTTAATCCTGGC
CTGTTAGAAACATCAGAAGGCTGTAGACAAATACTGGGACAGCTACAACCATCCCTTCAGACAGGATCAG
AAGAACTTAGATCATTATATAATACAGTAGCAACCCTCTATTGTGTGCATCAAAGGATAGAGATAAAAGA
CACCAAGGAAGCTTTAGACAAGATAGAGGAAGAGCAAAACAAAAGTAAGACCACCGCACAGCAAGCGGCC
GCTGATCTTCAGACCTGGAGGAGGAGATATGAGGGACAATTGGAGAAGTGAATTATATAAATATAAAGTA
GTAAAAATTGAACCATTAGGAGTAGCACCCACCAAGGCAAAGAGAAGAGTGGTGCAGAGAGAAAAAAGAG
CAGTGGGAATAGGAGCTTTGTTCCTTGGGTTCTTGGGAGCAGCAGGAAGCACTATGGGCGCAGCGTCAAT
GACGCTGACGGTACAGGCCAGACAATTATTGTCTGGTATAGTGCAGCAGCAGAACAATTTGCTGAGGGCT
ATTGAGGCGCAACAGCATCTGTTGCAACTCACAGTCTGGGGCATCAAGCAGCTCCAGGCAAGAATCCTGG
CTGTGGAAAGATACCTAAAGGATCAACAGCTCCTGGGGATTTGGGGTTGCTCTGGAAAACTCATTTGCAC
CACTGCTGTGCCTTGGAATGCTAGTTGGAGTAATAAATCTCTGGAACAGATTTGGAATCACACGACCTGG
ATGGAGTGGGACAGAGAAATTAACAATTACACAAGCTTAATACACTCCTTAATTGAAGAATCGCAAAACC
AGCAAGAAAAGAATGAACAAGAATTATTGGAATTAGATAAATGGGCAAGTTTGTGGAATTGGTTTAACAT
AACAAATTGGCTGTGGTATATAAAATTATTCATAATGATAGTAGGAGGCTTGGTAGGTTTAAGAATAGTT
TTTGCTGTACTTTCTATAGTGAATAGAGTTAGGCAGGGATATTCACCATTATCGTTTCAGACCCACCTCC
CAACCCCGAGGGGACCCGACAGGCCCGAAGGAATAGAAGAAGAAGGTGGAGAGAGAGACAGAGACAGATC
CATTCGATTAGTGAACGGATCTCGACGGTATCGGTTAACTTTTAAAAGAAAAGGGGGGATTGGGGGGTAC
AGTGCAGGGGAAAGAATAGTAGACATAATAGCAACAGACATACAAACTAAAGAATTACAAAAACAAATTA
CAAAATTCAAAATTTTATCGATAAGCTTGGGAGTTCCGCGTTACATAACTTACGGTAAATGGCCCGCCTG
GCTGACCGCCCAACGACCCCCGCCCATTGACGTCAATAATGACGTATGTTCCCATAGTAACGCCAATAGG
GACTTTCCATTGACGTCAATGGGTGGAGTATTTACGGTAAACTGCCCACTTGGCAGTACATCAAGTGTAT
CATATGCCAAGTACGCCCCCTATTGACGTCAATGACGGTAAATGGCCCGCCTGGCATTATGCCCAGTACA
TGACCTTATGGGACTTTCCTACTTGGCAGTACATCTACGTATTAGTCATCGCTATTACCATGGTGATGCG
GTTTTGGCAGTACATCAATGGGCGTGGATAGCGGTTTGACTCACGGGGATTTCCAAGTCTCCACCCCATT
GACGTCAATGGGAGTTTGTTTTGGCACCAAAATCAACGGGACTTTCCAAAATGTCGTAACAACTCCGCCC
CATTGACGCAAATGGGCGGTAGGCGTGTACGGTGGGAGGTCTATATAAGCAGAGCTCGTTTAGTGAACCG
TCAGATCGCCTGGAGACGCCATCCACGCTGTTTTGACCTCCATAGAAGACACCGACTCTAGAATGGACTA
CAAGGACGACGATGACAAGAGCGAGCTGATTAAGGAGAACATGCACATGAAGCTGTACATGGAAGGCACC
GTGAACAACCACCACTTCAAGTGCACATCCGAGGGCGAAGGCAAGCCCTACGAGGGCACCCAGACCATGA
GAATCAAGGTGGTCGAGGGCGGCCCTCTACCCTTCGCCTTCGACATCTTGGCTACCAGCTTCATGTACGG
CAGCTACACCTTCATCAACCACACCCAGGGCATCCCCGACTTCTTTAAGCAGTCCTTCCCTGAGGGCTTC
ACATGGGAGAGAGTCACCACATACGAAGACGGGGGCGTGCTGACCGCTACCCAGGACACCAGCCTCCAGG
ACGGTTGCCTCATCTACAACGTCAAGATCAGAGGGGTGAACTTCACATCCAACGGCCCTGTGATGCAGAA
GAAAACACTCGGCTGGGAGGCCGGCACCGAGATGCTGTACCCCGCTGACGGCGGCCTGGAAGGCAGATCT
GACGACGCCCTGAAGCTCGTGGGCGGGGGCCACCTGATCTGCAACTTGAAGAGCACATACAGATCCAAGA
AACCCGCTAAGAATCTCAAGGTGCCCGGCGTCTACTATGTGGACCGAAGACTGGAAAGAATCAAGGAGGC
CGACAAAGAGACCTACGTCGAGCAGCACGAGGTGGCTGTGGCCAGATACTGCGACCTCCCTAGCAAACTG
GGGCACAAGCTTAATGATATCTCCGGAGGTATGGTCTTCACACTCGAAGATTTCGTTGGGGACTGGCGAC
AGACAGCCGGCTACAACCTGGACCAAGTCCTTGAACAGGGAGGTGTGTCCAGTTTGTTTCAGAATCTCGG
GGTGTCCGTAACTCCGATCCAAAGGATTGTCCTGAGCGGTGAAAATGGGCTGAAGATCGACATCCATGTC
ATCATCCCGTATGAAGGTCTGAGCGGCGACCAAATGGGCCAGATCGAAAAAATTTTTAAGGTGGTGTACC
CTGTGGATGATCATCACTTTAAGGTGATCCTGCACTATGGCACACTGGTAATCGACGGGGTTACGCCGAA
CATGATCGACTATTTCGGACGGCCGTATGAAGGCATCGCCGTGTTCGACGGCAAAAAGATCACTGTAACA
GGGACCCTGTGGAACGGCAACAAAATTATCGACGAGCGCCTGATCAACCCCGACGGCTCCCTGCTGTTCC
GAGTAACCATCAACGGAGTGACCGGCTGGCGGCTGTGCGAACGCATTCTGGCGTAAGGATCCGGACTAGT
TAACGCGTCGACCAGTGGTCGACCCTGTGGAATGTGTGTCAGTTAGGGTGTGGAAAGTCCCCAGGCTCCC
CAGCAGGCAGAAGTATGCAAAGCATGCATCTCAATTAGTCAGCAACCAGGTGTGGAAAGTCCCCAGGCTC
CCCAGCAGGCAGAAGTATGCAAAGCATGCATCTCAATTAGTCAGCAACCATAGTCCCGCCCCTAACTCCG
CCCATCCCGCCCCTAACTCCGCCCAGTTCCGCCCATTCTCCGCCCCATGGCTGACTAATTTTTTTTATTT
ATGCAGAGGCCGAGGCCGCCTCGGCCTCTGAGCTATTCCAGAAGTAGTGAGGAGGCTTTTTTGGAGGCCT
AGGCTTTTGCAAAAAGCTTACCATGACCGAGTACAAGCCCACGGTGCGCCTCGCCACCCGCGACGACGTC
CCCAGGGCCGTACGCACCCTCGCCGCCGCGTTCGCCGACTACCCCGCCACGCGCCACACCGTCGATCCGG
ACCGCCACATCGAGCGGGTCACCGAGCTGCAAGAACTCTTCCTCACGCGCGTCGGGCTCGACATCGGCAA
GGTGTGGGTCGCGGACGACGGCGCCGCGGTGGCGGTCTGGACCACGCCGGAGAGCGTCGAAGCGGGGGCG
GTGTTCGCCGAGATCGGCCCGCGCATGGCCGAGTTGAGCGGTTCCCGGCTGGCCGCGCAGCAACAGATGG
AAGGCCTCCTGGCGCCGCACCGGCCCAAGGAGCCCGCGTGGTTCCTGGCCACCGTCGGCGTCTCGCCCGA
CCACCAGGGCAAGGGTCTGGGCAGCGCCGTCGTGCTCCCCGGAGTGGAGGCGGCCGAGCGCGCCGGGGTG
CCCGCCTTCCTGGAGACCTCCGCGCCCCGCAACCTCCCCTTCTACGAGCGGCTCGGCTTCACCGTCACCG
CCGACGTCGAGGTGCCCGAAGGACCGCGCACCTGGTGCATGACCCGCAAGCCCGGTGCCTGACGCCCGCC
CCACGACCCGCAGCGCCCGACCGAAAGGAGCGCACGACCCCATGCATCGCCAGTCGACAATCAACCTCTG
GATTACAAAATTTGTGAAAGATTGACTGGTATTCTTAACTATGTTGCTCCTTTTACGCTATGTGGATACG
CTGCTTTAATGCCTTTGTATCATGCTATTGCTTCCCGTATGGCTTTCATTTTCTCCTCCTTGTATAAATC
CTGGTTGCTGTCTCTTTATGAGGAGTTGTGGCCCGTTGTCAGGCAACGTGGCGTGGTGTGCACTGTGTTT
GCTGACGCAACCCCCACTGGTTGGGGCATTGCCACCACCTGTCAGCTCCTTTCCGGGACTTTCGCTTTCC
CCCTCCCTATTGCCACGGCGGAACTCATCGCCGCCTGCCTTGCCCGCTGCTGGACAGGGGCTCGGCTGTT
GGGCACTGACAATTCCGTGGTGTTGTCGGGGAAGCTGACGTCCTTTCCATGGCTGCTCGCCTGTGTTGCC
ACCTGGATTCTGCGCGGGACGTCCTTCTGCTACGTCCCTTCGGCCCTCAATCCAGCGGACCTTCCTTCCC
GCGGCCTGCTGCCGGCTCTGCGGCCTCTTCCGCGTCTTCGCCTTCGCCCTCAGACGAGTCGGATCTCCCT
TTGGGCCGCCTCCCCGCCTGGAATTCGAGCTCGGTACCTTTAAGACCAATGACTTACAAGGCAGCTGTAG
ATCTTAGCCACTTTTTAAAAGAAAAGGGGGGACTGGAAGGGCTAATTCACTCCCAACGAAGACAAGATCT
GCTTTTTGCTTGTACTGGGTCTCTCTGGTTAGACCAGATCTGAGCCTGGGAGCTCTCTGGCTAACTAGGG
AACCCACTGCTTAAGCCTCAATAAAGCTTGCCTTGAGTGCTTCAAGTAGTGTGTGCCCGTCTGTTGTGTG
ACTCTGGTAACTAGAGATCCCTCAGACCCTTTTAGTCAGTGTGGAAAATCTCTAGCAGTAGTAGTTCATG
TCATCTTATTATTCAGTATTTATAACTTGCAAAGAAATGAATATCAGAGAGTGAGAGGAACTTGTTTATT
GCAGCTTATAATGGTTACAAATAAAGCAATAGCATCACAAATTTCACAAATAAAGCATTTTTTTCACTGC
ATTCTAGTTGTGGTTTGTCCAAACTCATCAATGTATCTTATCATGTCTGGCTCTAGCTATCCCGCCCCTA
ACTCCGCCCATCCCGCCCCTAACTCCGCCCAGTTCCGCCCATTCTCCGCCCCATGGCTGACTAATTTTTT
TTATTTATGCAGAGGCCGAGGCCGCCTCGGCCTCTGAGCTATTCCAGAAGTAGTGAGGAGGCTTTTTTGG
AGGCCTAGGGACGTACCCAATTCGCCCTATAGTGAGTCGTATTACGCGCGCTCACTGGCCGTCGTTTTAC
AACGTCGTGACTGGGAAAACCCTGGCGTTACCCAACTTAATCGCCTTGCAGCACATCCCCCTTTCGCCAG
CTGGCGTAATAGCGAAGAGGCCCGCACCGATCGCCCTTCCCAACAGTTGCGCAGCCTGAATGGCGAATGG
G
[124 nt withheld, positions 6722-6845]
C
[91 nt withheld, positions 6847-6937]
A
[49 nt withheld, positions 6939-6987]
CCTTTGACGTTGGAGTCCACGTTCTTT
[37 nt withheld, positions 7015-7051]
ACCCTATCTCGGTCTATTCTTTTGATTTATAAGGGATTTTGCCGATTTCGGCCTATTGGTTAAAAAATGA
GCTGATTTAACAAAAATTTAACGCGAATTTTAACAAAATATTAACGCTTACAATTTAGGTGGCACTTTTC
GGGGAAATGTGCGCGGAACCCCTATTTGTTTATTTTTCTAAATACATTCAAATATGTATCCGCTCATGAG
ACAATAACCCTGATAAATGCTTCAATAATATTGAAAAAGGAAGAGTATGAGTATTCAACATTTCCGTGTC
GCCCTTATTCCCTTTTTTGCGGCATTTTGCCTTCCTGTTTTTGCTCACCCAGAAACGCTGGTGAAAGTAA
AAGATGCTGAAGATCAGTTGGGTGCACGAGTGGGTTACATCGAACTGGATCTCAACAGCGGTAAGATCCT
TGAGAGTTTTCGCCCCGAAGAACGTTTTCCAATGATGAGCACTTTTAAAGTTCTGCTATGTGGCGCGGTA
TTATCCCGTATTGACGCCGGGCAAGAGCAACTCGGTCGCCGCATACACTATTCTCAGAATGACTTGGTTG
AGTACTCACCAGTCACAGAAAAGCATCTTACGGATGGCATGACAGTAAGAGAATTATGCAGTGCTGCCAT
AACCATGAGTGATAACACTGCGGCCAACTTACTTCTGACAACGATCGGAGGACCGAAGGAGCTAACCGCT
TTTTTGCACAACATGGGGGATCATGTAACTCGCCTTGATCGTTGGGAACCGGAGCTGAATGAAGCCATAC
CAAACGACGAGCGTGACACCACGATGCCTGTAGCAATGGCAACAACGTTGCGCAAACTATTAACTGGCGA
ACTACTTACTCTAGCTTCCCGGCAACAATTAATAGACTGGATGGAGGCGGATAAAGTTGCAGGACCACTT
CTGCGCTCGGCCCTTCCGGCTGGCTGGTTTATTGCTGATAAATCTGGAGCCGGTGAGCGTGGGTCTCGCG
GTATCATTGCAGCACTGGGGCCAGATGGTAAGCCCTCCCGTATCGTAGTTATCTACACGACGGGGAGTCA
GGCAACTATGGATGAACGAAATAGACAGATCGCTGAGATAGGTGCCTCACTGATTAAGCATTGGTAACTG
TCAGACCAAGTTTACTCATATATACTTTAGATTGATTTAAAACTTCATTTTTAATTTAAAAGGATCTAGG
TGAAGATCCTTTTTGATAATCTCATGACCAAAATCCCTTAACGTGAGTTTTCGTTCCACTGAGCGTCAGA
CCCCGTAGAAAAGATCAAAGGATCTTCTTGAGATCCTTTTTTTCTGCGCGTAATCTGCTGCTTGCAAACA
AAAAAACCACCGCTACCAGCGGTGGTTTGTTTGCCGGATCAAGAGCTACCAACTCTTTTTCCGAAGGTAA
CTGGCTTCAGCAGAGCGCAGATACCAAATACTGTTCTTCTAGTGTAGCCGTAGTTAGGCCACCACTTCAA
GAACTCTGTAGCACCGCCTACATACCTCGCTCTGCTAATCCTGTTACCAGTGGCTGCTGCCAGTGGCGAT
AAGTCGTGTCTTACCGGGTTGGACTCAAGACGATAGTTACCGGATAAGGCGCAGCGGTCGGGCTGAACGG
GGGGTTCGTGCACACAGCCCAGCTTGGAGCGAACGACCTACACCGAACTGAGATACCTACAGCGTGAGCT
ATGAGAAAGCGCCACGCTTCCCGAAGGGAGAAAGGCGGACAGGTATCCGGTAAGCGGCAGGGTCGGAACA
GGAGAGCGCACGAGGGAGCTTCCAGGGGGAAACGCCTGGTATCTTTATAGTCCTGTCGGGTTTCGCCACC
TCTGACTTGAGCGTCGATTTTTGTGATGCTCGTCAGGGGGGCGGAGCCTATGGAAAAACGCCAGCAACGC
GGCCTTTTTACGGTTCCTGGCCTTTTGCTGGCCTTTTGCTCACATG
Features (pLannotate 1.2.2; 31 found; start..end, strand, type, name):
      1..121     +  rep_origin     RSF ori (fragment): Plasmids containing the RSF 1030 origin of replication can be propagated in E. coli cells that contain additional plasmids with compatible origins.
    123..215     +  CDS            lacI (fragment): lac repressor; lacI; The lac repressor binds to the lac operator to inhibit transcription in E. coli. This inhibition can be relieved by adding lactose or isopropyl-β-D-thiogalactopyranoside (IPTG).
    228..249     +  protein_bind   CAP binding site: CAP binding activates transcription in the presence of cAMP. E. coli catabolite activator protein
    264..294     +  promoter       lac promoter: promoter for the E. coli lac operon
    302..318     +  protein_bind   lac operator: The lac repressor binds to the lac operator to inhibit transcription in E. coli. This inhibition can be relieved by adding lactose or isopropyl-β-D-thiogalactopyranoside (IPTG). lac repressor encoded by lacI
    363..381     +  promoter       T3 promoter: promoter for bacteriophage T3 RNA polymerase
    409..635     +  promoter       RSV promoter: Rous sarcoma virus enhancer/promoter
    636..816     +  LTR            5' LTR (truncated): truncated 5' long terminal repeat (LTR) from HIV-1
    863..988     +  misc_feature   HIV-1 Ψ: packaging signal of human immunodeficiency virus type 1
    972..1335    +  CDS            HIV-1 gag (fragment): gag protein from human immunodeficiency virus 1; gag
   1481..1714    +  misc_feature   RRE: The Rev response element (RRE) of HIV-1 allows for Rev-dependent mRNA export from the nucleus to the cytoplasm.
   2091..2191    +  CDS            Rev (fragment): human immunodeficiency virus 1 (HIV-1) Rev protein; rev; enhances nuclear export of unspliced and incompletely spliced viral mRNAs
   2210..2326    +  misc_feature   cPPT/CTS: central polypurine tract and central termination sequence of HIV-1
   2349..2652    +  enhancer       CMV enhancer: human cytomegalovirus immediate early enhancer
   2653..2856    +  promoter       CMV promoter: human cytomegalovirus (CMV) immediate early promoter
   2939..2959    +  CDS            FLAG (fragment): FLAG® epitope tag, followed by an enterokinase cleavage site
   2960..3655    +  CDS            LSS-mKate2: LSS-mKate2 is a basic (constitutively fluorescent) long stokes shift fluorescent protein published in 2010, derived from Entacmaea quadricolor. It has very low acid sensitivity.
   3671..4186    +  CDS            Nluc: NanoLuc® luciferase human codon-optimized
   4234..4563    +  promoter       SV40 promoter: SV40 enhancer and early promoter
   4573..5172    +  CDS            PuroR: puromycin N-acetyltransferase; pac from Streptomyces alboniger; confers resistance to puromycin
   5239..5827    +  misc_feature   WPRE: woodchuck hepatitis virus posttranscriptional regulatory element
   5844..5912    +  CDS            nef (fragment): NEF_HV1Z2 - Experimental evidence at protein level: Swiss-Prot protein existence level 1. Extracellular Nef protein targets CD4(+) T-lymphocytes for apoptosis by interacting with CXCR4 surface receptors. From Human immunodeficiency virus type 1 group M subtype D (isolate Z2/CDC-Z34) (HIV-1).
   5914..6147    +  LTR            3' LTR (ΔU3): self-inactivating 3' long terminal repeat (LTR) from HIV-1
   6219..6340    +  polyA_signal   SV40 poly(A) signal: SV40 polyadenylation signal
   6380..6515    +  rep_origin     SV40 ori: SV40 origin of replication
   6536..6554    -  promoter       T7 promoter: promoter for bacteriophage T7 RNA polymerase
   6562..6717    +  CDS            lacZα (fragment): LacZα fragment of β-galactosidase; lacZ fragment
   6722..7150    +  rep_origin     f1 ori (sequence partly withheld): f1 bacteriophage origin of replication; arrow indicates direction of (+) strand synthesis
   7203..7307    +  promoter       AmpR promoter: bla
   7308..8168    +  CDS            AmpR: β-lactamase; bla; confers resistance to ampicillin, carbenicillin, and related antibiotics
   8339..8927    +  rep_origin     ori: high-copy-number ColE1/pMB1/pBR322/pUC origin of replication
