[The description below was written by a language model from this plasmid's Addgene catalogue record and pLannotate feature annotations shown in this document.]
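Description:
pLenti_CMV:Flag-KaNLuc_SV40:PuroR is a lentiviral transfer plasmid of about 9 kb, built on a pLenti backbone, for constitutive expression of a bioluminescent-fluorescent fusion reporter in mammalian cells. It is propagated in E. coli as a high-copy plasmid through a ColE1/pUC-type origin with ampicillin resistance (β-lactamase), and the backbone also carries an f1 origin, an SV40 origin and residual lac, T3 and T7 elements. The viral portion has a third-generation, self-inactivating layout. An RSV promoter drives a truncated HIV-1 5′ LTR, followed by the Ψ packaging signal with a gag fragment, the Rev response element for Rev-dependent nuclear export of the genomic RNA, and the cPPT/CTS. A WPRE, which boosts transcript stability and expression, lies upstream of a ΔU3 3′ LTR, and an SV40 polyadenylation signal follows the LTR. Because the plasmid encodes no complete viral proteins, virus production depends on packaging and envelope functions supplied separately.

The payload sits between the cPPT and the WPRE. The CMV immediate-early enhancer and promoter drive an N-terminally FLAG-tagged KaNLuc "LumiFluor", a synthetic fusion of roughly 1.2 kb in which the long-Stokes-shift far-red fluorescent protein LSS-mKate2 is joined to codon-optimised NanoLuc luciferase. In fusions of this type, energy from the luciferase reaction is transferred to the fluorescent protein, which shifts the emitted light toward the red. Downstream, an SV40 early promoter drives puromycin N-acetyltransferase, allowing selection of transfected or stably transduced cells. The associated publication concerns multiplexed bioluminescence microscopy by phasor analysis, which suggests use as a spectrally distinct far-red reporter, and the FLAG tag permits antibody detection of the fusion.
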