Addgene plasmid #183047: pLenti_CMV:Flag-KaNLuc_SV40:PuroR
Purpose: Expresses the FLAG-tagged KaNLuc (Far-Red LSSmKate2 LumiFluor) in mammalian cells.
Depositing lab: Antonio Amelio. Depositing organization: University of North Carolina at Chapel Hill. Publication: Multiplexed bioluminescence microscopy via phasor analysis. Yao Z, Brennan CK, Scipioni L, Chen H, Ng KK, Tedeschi G, Parag-Sharma K, Amelio AL, Gratton E, Digman MA, Prescher JA. Nat Methods. 2022 Jul;19(7):893-898. doi: 10.1038/s41592-022-01529-9. Epub 2022 Jun 23. PubMed 35739310.
Backbone
  Vector backbone: pLenti
  Vector type: Mammalian Expression, Lentiviral
  Selectable markers: Puromycin
Growth in bacteria
  Bacterial resistance: Ampicillin, 100 μg/mL
  Growth temperature: 37°C
  Growth strain: NEB Stable
  Copy number: High Copy
Gene/Insert
  Gene/Insert name: KaNLuc LumiFluor
  Species: Synthetic
  Insert size (bp): 1227
  Promoter: CMV
  Tag / fusion protein: FLAG (N terminal on insert)
  Cloning method: Restriction Enzyme; 5′ cloning site XbaI (unknown if destroyed); 3′ cloning site BamHI (unknown if destroyed)
  Sequencing primers: 5′ CMV
Terms and licenses: Academic/Nonprofit Terms; Industry Terms: Not Available to Industry
How to cite: pLenti_CMV:Flag-KaNLuc_SV40:PuroR was a gift from Antonio Amelio (Addgene plasmid # 183047 ; http://n2t.net/addgene:183047 ; RRID:Addgene_183047)
